>Addgene plasmid #52292 | pGEX-TEVsite-human Glomulin | depositor partial sequence | sequence record 80877 | Glomulin sequence
ATGGCTGTAGAGGAACTTCAGTCTATAATAAAGAGATGTCAAATCCTAGAAGAGCAAGACTTTAAAGAAG
AGGATTTTGGCCTATTTCAGTTAGCTGGGCAAAGATGCATAGAAGAAGGGCACACAGACCAGCTATTAGA
AATTATTCAAAATGAAAAGAATAAGGTCATCATCAAGAATATGGGCTGGAATCTCGTTGGTCCTGTTGTT
CGATGCCTTTTGTGTAAAGATAAAGAGGATAGTAAAAGAAAAGTTTATTTTTTGATCTTTGATTTATTGG
TAAAGTTATGCAATCCAAAGGAATTATTGTTGGGTTTGCTTGAACTGATTGAAGAGCCCTCTGGAAAACA
GATATCCCAAAGTATTCTTCTTTTGCTTCAGCCATTACAAACAGTGATTCAGAAACTTCATAACAAGGCA
TATTCAATTGGATTAGCATTGTCTACCCTTTGGAATCAGCTATCTCTTCTTCCTGTTCCATACTCAAAAG
AACAAATACAAATGGATGACTATGGCCTTTGTCAGTGTTGCAAGGCCTTAATAGAGTTCACTAAGCCTTT
TGTGGAAGAAGTCATTGATAACAAAGAAAACTCACTGGAAAATGAAAAGTTAAAGGATGAATTACTGAAA
TTTTGTTTCAAAAGCTTGAAATGCCCTTTGCTGACAGCACAATTCTTTGAACAGTCTGAAGAAGGTGGAA
ATGATCCTTTCAGGTATTTTGCATCAGAAATAATAGGTTTTTTATCAGCAATTGGACACCCTTTCCCCAA
AATGATTTTTAATCATGGAAGGAAAAAGAGAACTTGGAATTACCTTGAATTTGAAGAAGAAGAAAATAAA
CAGTTAGCAGACTCAATGGCTTCTCTGGCATATCTAGTATTTGTACAGGGCATCCATATTGATCAGCTTC
CAATGGTCTTAAGCCCATTGTACCTTTTGCAGTTTAATATGGGGCACATTGAAGTCTTTTTGCAAAGAAC
AGAAGAGTCTGTTATCTCCAAAGGATTGGAGCTGCTGGAGAATAGTTTATTGAGAATAGAAGACAATAGT
CTACTTTACCAGTACTTAGAAATCAAGAGTTTTCTTACTGTACCTCAGGGCTTAGTGAAAGTAATGACAC
TTTGCCCCATTGAGACACTGAGGAAAAAGAGTTTAGCTATGCTTCAGCTGTATATTAACAAGTTGGATTC
ACAAGGCAAATATACATTATTTAGGTGCTTATTGAATACAAGTAATCACTCAGGTGTGGAGGCTTTTATT
ATTCAAAATATCAAAAATCAAATTGACATGTCATTAAAGAGAACACGTAACAACAAATGGTTTACAGGAC
CACAGTTGATTTCCCTTCTTGATTTGGTACTTTTTCTCCCAGAGGGTGCAGAAACAGATTTACTGCAAAA
CTCAGATAGGATTATGGCTTCATTAAATTTATTGAGGTATTTGGTTATCAAAGATAATGAAAATGACAAT
CAAACTGGATTATGGACAGAACTTGGAAATATTGAGAATAATTTCTTAAAGCCACTTCATATAGGACTTA
ATATGTCAAAAGCACATTATGAAGCAGAAATTAAAAATAGCCAAGAGGCCCAGAAATCTAAAGATCTTTG
TTCTATAACTGTAAGTGGAGAAGAGATCCCTAATATGCCTCCTGAAATGCAGCTTAAGGTCCTGCATTCA
GCTCTTTTCACATTTGATTTGATTGAAAGTGTTCTAGCTCGAGTGGAAGAACTCATTGAAATAAAAACAA
AGTCTACCTCTGAAGAAAATATTGGGATAAAGTGA
