>Addgene plasmid #52292 | pGEX-TEVsite-human Glomulin | addgene partial sequence | sequence record 81654 | pGEX-5 5'-GGGCTGGCAAGCCACGTTTGGTG-3'
AGAAGAAAGAAAACCTGTATTTTCAGGGATCCATGGCTGTAGAGGAACTTCAGTCTATAATAAAGAGATG
TCAAATCCTAGAAGAGCAAGACTTTAAAGAAGAGGATTTTGGCCTATTTCAGTTAGCTGGGCAAAGATGC
ATAGAAGAAGGGCACACAGACCAGCTATTAGAAATTATTCAAAATGAAAAGAATAAGGTCATCATCAAGA
ATATGGGCTGGAATCTCGTTGGTCCTGTTGTTCGATGCCTTTTGTGTAAAGATAAAGAGGATAGTAAAAG
AAAAGTTTATTTTTTGATCTTTGATTTATTGGTAAAGTTATGCAATCCAAAGGAATTATTGTTGGGTTTG
CTTGAACTGATTGAAGAGCCCTCTGGAAAACAGATATCCCAAAGTATTCTTCTTTTGCTTCAGCCATTAC
AAACAGTGATTCAGAAACTTCATAACAAGGCATATTCAATTGGATTAGCATTGTCTACCCTTTGGAATCA
GCTATCTCTTCTTCCTGTTCCATACTCAAAAGAACAAATACAAATGGATGACTATGGCCTTTGTCAGTGT
TGCAAGGCCTTAATAGAGTTCACTAAGCCTTTTGTGGAAGAAGTCATTGATAACAAAGAAAACTCACTGG
AAAATGAAAAGTTAAAGGATGAATTACTGAAATTTTGTTTCAAAAGCTTGAAATGCCCTTTGCTGACAGC
ACAATTCTTTGAACAGTCTGAAGAAGGTGGAAATGATCCTTTCAGGTATTTTGCATCAGAAATAATAGGT
TTTTTATCAGCAATTGGACACCCTTTCCCCAAAATGATTTTTAATCATGGAAGG
