>Addgene plasmid #52292 | pGEX-TEVsite-human Glomulin | addgene partial sequence | sequence record 81659 | pGEX-3 5'-CCGGGAGCTGCATGTGTCAGAGG-3'
TATTAAGTCCTATATGAAGTGGCTTTAAGAAATTATTCTCAATATTTCCAAGTTCTGTCCATAATCCAGT
TTGATTGTCATTTTCATTATCTTTGATAACCAAATACCTCAATAAATTTAATGAAGCCATAATCCTATCT
GAGTTTTGCAGTAAATCTGTTTCTGCACCCTCTGGGAGAAAAAGTACCAAATCAAGAAGGGAAATCAACT
GTGGTCCTGTAAACCATTTGTTGTTACGTGTTCTCTTTAATGACATGTCAATTTGATTTTTGATATTTTG
AATAATAAAAGCCTCCACACCTGAGTGATTACTTGTATTCAATAAGCACCTAAATAATGTATATTTGCCT
TGTGAATCCAACTTGTTAATATACAGCTGAAGCATAGCTAAACTCTTTTTCCTCAGTGTCTCAATGGGGC
AAAGTGTCATTACTTTCACTAAGCCCTGAGGTACAGTAAGAAAACTCTTGATTTCTAAGTACTGGTAAAG
TAGACTATTGTCTTCTATTCTCAATAAACTATTCTCCAGCAGCTCCAATCCTTTGGAGATAACAGACTCT
TCTGTTCTTTGCAAAAAGACTTCAATGTGCCCCATATTAAACTGCAAAAGGTACAATGGGCTTAAGACCA
TTGGAAGCTGATCAATATGGATGCCCTGTACAAATACTAGATATGCCAGA
