>Addgene plasmid #52292 | pGEX-TEVsite-human Glomulin | addgene partial sequence | sequence record 82047 | pBRforEco 5'-AATAGGCGTATCACGAGGC-3'
CGTGACTGGGTCATGGCTGCGCCCCGACACCCGCCAACACCCGCTGACGCGCCCTGACGGGCTTGTCTGC
TCCCGGCATCCGCTTACAGACAAGCTGTGACCGTCTCCGGGAGCTGCATGTGTCAGAGGTTTTCACCGTC
ATCACCGAAACGCGCGAGGCAGATCGTCAGTCAGTCACGATGCGGCCGCTCACTTTATCCCAATATTTTC
TTCAGAGGTAGACTTTGTTTTTATTTCAATGAGTTCTTCCACTCGAGCTAGAACACTTTCAATCAAATCA
AATGTGAAAAGAGCTGAATGCAGGACCTTAAGCTGCATTTCAGGAGGCATATTAGGGATCTCTTCTCCAC
TTACAGTTATAGAACAAAGATCTTTAGATTTCTGGGCCTCTTGGCTATTTTTAATTTCTGCTTCATAATG
TGCTTTTGACATATTAAGTCCTATATGAAGTGGCTTTAAGAAATTATTCTCAATATTTCCAAGTTCTGTC
CATAATCCAGTTTGATTGTCATTTTCATTATCTTTGATAACCAAATACCTCAATAAATTTAATGAAGCCA
TAATCCTATCTGAGTTTTGCAGTAAATCTGTTTCTGCACCCTCTGGGAGAAAAAGTACCAAATCAAGAAG
GGAAATCAACTGTGGTCCTGTAAACCATTTGTTGTTACGTGTTCTCTTTAATGACATGTCAATTTGATTT
TTGATATTTTGAATAATAAAAGCCTCCACACCTGAGTGATTACTTGTATTCAATAAGCACCTAAATAATG
TATATTTGCCTTGTGAATCCAACTTGTTAATATACAGCTGAAGCATAGCTAAACTCTTTTTCCTCAGTGT
CTCAATGGGG
