[The description below was written by a language model from this plasmid's Addgene catalogue record.]
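Description:
pGEX-TEVsite-human Glomulin is a bacterial expression plasmid built on the pGEX-4T-1 backbone (about 4.9 kb without insert), which has been modified to carry a TEV protease recognition site. It is propagated in E. coli under ampicillin selection. The record lists the copy number as unknown and includes no feature table, so the origin of replication and other backbone elements are not itemised here.

The insert is human Glomulin (GLMN, also known as FAP48/FAP68), placed downstream of the tac promoter, a hybrid trp/lac promoter that is typically induced with IPTG in lac repressor-containing hosts. The coding sequence is fused at its N terminus to glutathione S-transferase (GST) supplied by the backbone, with the TEV cleavage site lying between GST and Glomulin. This arrangement allows the fusion protein to be captured on glutathione affinity resin, after which TEV protease treatment can release Glomulin from the GST moiety. The cloning method and the exact boundaries of the insert are not stated in the record.

The stated purpose is bacterial expression of human Glomulin. The associated publication describes structural work on a glomulin–RBX1–CUL1 complex, in which Glomulin inhibits a RING E3 ligase by masking its E2-binding surface. This is consistent with using the plasmid to produce recombinant protein for biochemical and structural studies.
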