Addgene plasmid #52292: pGEX-TEVsite-human Glomulin
Purpose: bacterial expression of human Glomulin
Depositing lab: Brenda Schulman. Depositing organization: St. Jude Children's Research Hospital. Publication: Structure of a glomulin-RBX1-CUL1 complex: inhibition of a RING E3 ligase through masking of its E2-binding surface. Duda DM, Olszewski JL, Tron AE, Hammel M, Lambert LJ, Waddell MB, Mittag T, DeCaprio JA, Schulman BA. Mol Cell. 2012 Aug 10;47(3):371-82. doi: 10.1016/j.molcel.2012.05.044. Epub 2012 Jun 28. PubMed 22748924.
Backbone
  Vector backbone: pGEX-4T-1
  Backbone manufacturer: Amersham
  Backbone size w/o insert (bp): 4900
  Modifications to backbone: modified to contain a TEV proteolytic cleavage site
  Vector type: Bacterial Expression
Growth in bacteria
  Bacterial resistance: Ampicillin, 100 μg/mL
  Growth temperature: 37°C
  Growth strain: DH5alpha
  Copy number: Unknown
Gene/Insert
  Gene/Insert name: Glomulin
  Species: H. sapiens (human)
  Entrez Gene: GLMN (a.k.a. FAP, FAP48, FAP68, FKBPAP, GLML, GVM, VMGLOM)
  Promoter: tac
  Tag / fusion protein: GST (N terminal on backbone); TEV (N terminal on backbone)
  Cloning method: Unknown
  Sequencing primers: 5′ pGEX5'; 3′ pGEX3'
Terms and licenses: Academic/Nonprofit Terms; Industry Terms: Not Available to Industry
How to cite: pGEX-TEVsite-human Glomulin was a gift from Brenda Schulman (Addgene plasmid # 52292 ; http://n2t.net/addgene:52292 ; RRID:Addgene_52292)
